>Addgene plasmid #145526 | pGBW-m4046431 | addgene full sequence | sequence record 298267 | Addgene NGS Result
GCGGCCGCTTGCTATATTGAAGTACGGATTAGAAGCCGCCGAGCGGGCGACAGCCCTCCGACGGAAGACT
CTCCTCCGTGCGTCCTCGTCTTCACCGGTCGCGTTCCTGAAACGCAGATGTGCCTCGCGCCGCACTGCTC
CGAACAATAAAGATTCTACAATACTAGCTTTTATGGTTATGAAGAGGAAAAATTGGCAGTAACCTGGCCC
CACAAACCTTCAAATTAACGAATCAAATTAACAACCATAGGATGATAATGCGATTAGTTTTTTAGCCTTA
TTTCTGGGGTAATTAATCAGCGAAGCGATGATTTTTGATCTATTAACAGATATATAAATGGAAAAGCTGC
ATAACCACTTTAACTAATACTTTCAACATTTTCAGTTTGTATTACTTCTTATTCAAATGTCATAAAAGTA
TCAACAAAAAATTGTTAATATACCTCTATACTTTAACGTCAAGGAGAAAAAACTATAATGTATTCTTTTG
TTAGCGAGGAAACGGGAACTCTTATAGTAAACTCGGTGCTATTATTCCTGGCTTTCGTCGTTTTTCTCTT
GGTTACCTTAGCAATTTTGACTGCCTTGAGGTTGTGTGCGTACTGCTGTAATATCGTCAACGTTTCATTG
GTCAAGCCTTCTTTCTACGTTTACTCCAGAGTCAAAAATTTGAACTCCTCTCGCGTCCCAGATTTATTGG
TTCTCGTGCCGAGAGGTTCTCACCATCATCACCATCATTAAACAGGCCCCTTTTCCTTTGTCGATATCAT
GTAATTAGTTATGTCACGCTTACATTCACGCCCTCCTCCCACATCCGCTCTAACCGAAAAGGAAGGAGTT
AGACAACCTGAAGTCTAGGTCCCTATTTATTTTTTTTAATAGTTATGTTAGTATTAAGAACGTTATTTAT
ATTTCAAATTTTTCTTTTTTTTCTGTACAAAGCGGCCGCCGAACCACTAGTGCACTGCAGTACACGGTTT
CCTTGAAATTTTTTTGATTCGGTAATCTCCGAACAGAAGGAAGAACGAAGGAAGGAGCACAGACTTAGAT
TGGTATATATACGCATATGTAGTGTTGAAGAAACATGAAATTGCCCAGTATTCTTAACCCAACTGCACAG
AACAAAAACGTGCAGGAAACGAAGATAAATCATGTCGAAAGCTACATATAAGGAACGTGCTGCTACTCAT
CCTAGTCCTGTTGCTGCCAAGCTATTTAATATCATGCACGAAAAGCAAACAAACTTGTGTGCTTCATTGG
ATGTTCGTACCACCAAGGAATTACTGGAGTTAGTTGAAGCATTAGGTCCCAAAATTTGTTTACTAAAAAC
ACATGTGGATATCTTGACTGATTTTTCCATGGAGGGCACAGTTAAGCCGCTAAAGGCATTATCCGCCAAG
TACAATTTTTTACTCTTCGAGGACAGAAAATTTGCTGACATTGGTAATACAGTCAAATTGCAGTACTCTG
CGGGTGTATACAGAATAGCAGAATGGGCAGACATTACGAATGCACACGGTGTGGTGGGCCCAGGTATTGT
TAGCGGTTTGAAGCAGGCGGCAGAAGAAGTAACAAAGGAACCTAGAGGCCTTTTGATGTTAGCAGAATTG
TCATGCAAGGGCTCCCTATCTACTGGAGAATATACTAAGGGTACTGTTGACATTGCGAAGAGCGACAAAG
ATTTTGTTATCGGCTTTATTGCTCAAAGAGACATGGGTGGAAGAGATGAAGGTTACGATTGGTTGATTAT
GACACCCGGTGTGGGTTTAGATGACAAGGGAGATGCATTGGGTCAACAGTATAGAACCGTGGATGATGTG
GTTTCTACAGGATCTGACATTATTATTGTTGGAAGAGGACTATTTGCAAAGGGAAGGGATGCTAAGGTAG
AGGGTGAACGTTACAGAAAAGCAGGCTGGGAAGCATATTTGAGAAGATGCGGCCAGCAAAACTAAAAAAC
TGTATTATAAGTAAATGCATGTATACTAAACTCACAAATTAGAGCTTCAATTTAATTATATCAGTTATTA
CCCGAGTAACGAAGCATCTGTGCTTCATTTTGTAGAACAAAAATGCAACGCGAGAGCGCTAATTTTTCAA
ACAAAGAATCTGAGCTGCATTTTTACAGAACAGAAATGCAACGCGAAAGCGCTATTTTACCAACGAAGAA
TCTGTGCTTCATTTTTGTAAAACAAAAATGCAACGCGAGAGCGCTAATTTTTCAAACAAAGAATCTGAGC
TGCATTTTTACAGAACAGAAATGCAACGCGAGAGCGCTATTTTACCAACAAAGAATCTATACTTCTTTTT
TGTTCTACAAAAATGCATCCCGAGAGCGCTATTTTTCTAACAAAGCATCTTAGATTACTTTTTTTCTCCT
TTGTGCGCTCTATAATGCAGTCTCTTGATAACTTTTTGCACTGTAGGTCCGTTAAGGTTAGAAGAAGGCT
ACTTTGGTGTCTATTTTCTCTTCCATAAAAAAAGCCTGACTCCACTTCCCGCGTTTACTGATTACTAGCG
AAGCTGCGGGTGCATTTTTTCAAGATAAAGGCATCCCCGATTATATTCTATACCGATGTGGATTGCGCAT
ACTTTGTGAACAGAAAGTGATAGCGTTGATGATTCTTCATTGGTCAGAAAATTATGAACGGTTTCTTCTA
TTTTGTCTCTATATACTACGTATAGGAAATGTTTACATTTTCGTATTGTTTTCGATTCACTCTATGAATA
GTTCTTACTACAATTTTTTTGTCTAAAGAGTAATACTAGAGATAAACATAAAAAATGTAGAGGTCGAGTT
TAGATGCAAGTTCAAGGAGCGAAAGGTGGATGGGTAGGTTATATAGGGATATAGCACAGAGATATATAGC
AAAGAGATACTTTTGAGCAATGTTTGTGGAAGCGGTATTCGCAATATTTTAGTAGCTCGTTACAGTCCGG
TGCGTTTTTGGTTTTTTGAAAGTGCGTCATCAGAGCGCTTTTGGTTTTCAAAAGCGCTCTGAAGTTCCTA
TACTTTCTAGCTAGAGAATAGGAACTTCCCGAGCGGCCGCGTGTTACAAGCTTGACTCCAGCGTAACTGG
ACTGCAATCAACTCACTGGCTCACCTTCACGGGTGGGCCTTTCTTCGGTAGAAAATCAAAGGATCTTCTT
GAGATCCTTTTTTTCTGCGCGTAATCTGCTGCTTGCAAACAAAAAAACCACCGCTACCAGCGGTGGTTTG
TTTGCCGGATCAAGAGCTACCAACTCTTTTTCCGAGGTAACTGGCTTCAGCAGAGCGCAGATACCAAATA
CTGTTCTTCTAGTGTAGCCGTAGTTAGGCCACCACTTCAAGAACTCTGTAGCACCGCCTACATACCTCGC
TCTGCTAATCCTGTTACCAGTGGCTGCTGCCAGTGGCGATAAGTCGTGTCTTACCGGGTTGGACTCAAGA
CGATAGTTACCGGATAAGGCGCAGCGGTCGGGCTGAACGGGGGGTTCGTGCACACAGCCCAGCTTGGAGC
GAACGACCTACACCGAACTGAGATACCTACAGCGTGAGCTATGAGAAAGCGCCACGCTTCCCGAAGGGAG
AAAGGCGGACAGGTATCCGGTAAGCGGCAGGGTCGGAACAGGAGAGCGCACGAGGGAGCTTCCAGGGGTA
AACGCCTGGTATCTTTATAGTCCTGTCGGGTTTCGCCACCTCTGACTTGAGCATCGATTTTTGTGATGCT
CGTCAGGGGGGCGGAGCCTATGGAAAAACGCCAGCAACGCAGAAAGGCCCACCCGAAGGTGAGCCAGGTG
ATTACATTTGGGCCCTCATCAGAGGTTTTCACCGTCATCACCGAAACGCGCGAGGCAGCTGCGGTAAAGC
TCATCAGCGTGGTCGTGAAGCGATTCACAGATGTCTGCCTGTTCATCCGCGTCCAGCTCGTTGAGTTTCT
CCAGAAGCGTTAATGTCTGGCTTCTGATAAAGCGGGCCATGTTAAGGGCGGTTTTTTCCTGTTTGGTCAC
TTACCAATGCTTAATCAGTGAGGCACCTATCTCAGCGATCTGTCTATTTCGTTCATCCATAGTTGCCTGA
CTCCCCGTCGTGTAGATAACTACGATGCGGGAGGGCTTACCATCTGGCCCCAGTGCTGCAATGATACCGC
GAGACCCACGCTCACCGGCTCCAGATTTATCAGCAATAAACCAGCCAGCCGGGAGGGCCGAGCGCAGAAG
TGATCCTGCAACTTTATCCGCCTCCATCCAGTCTATTAATTGTTGCCGGGAAGCTAGAGTAAGTAGTTCG
CCAGTTAATAGTTTGCGCAACGTTGTTGCCATTGCTACAGGCATCGTGGTGTCACGCTCGTCGTTTGGTA
TGGCTTCATTCAGCTCCGGTTCCCAACGATCAAGGCGAGTTACATGATCCCCCATGTTGTGCAAAAAAGC
GGTTAGCTCCTTCGGTCCTCCGATCGTTGCCAGAAGTAAGTTGGCCGCAGTGTTATCACTCATGGTTATG
GCAGCACTGCATAATTCTCTTACTGTCATGCCATCCGTGAGATGCTTTTCTGTGACTGGTGAGTACTCAA
CCAAGTCATTCTGAGAATAGTGTATGCGGCGACCGAGTTGCTCTTGCCCGGCGTCAATACGGGATAATAC
CGCGCCACATAGCAGAACTTTAAAAGTGCTCATCATTGGAAAACGTTCTTCGGGGCGTAAACTCTCAAGG
ATCTTACCGCTGTTGAGATCCAGTTCGATGTAACCCACTCGTGCACCCAACTGATCTTCAGCATCTTTTA
CTTTCACCAGCGTTTCTGGGTGAGCAAAAACAGGAAGGCAAAATGCCGCAAAAAAGGGAATAAGGGCGAC
ACGGAAATGTTGAATACTCATTTTAGCTTCCTTAGCTCCTGAAAATCTCGATAACTCAAAAAATACGCCC
GGTAGTGATCTTATTTCATTATGGTGAAAGTTGGAACCTCTTACGTGCCGATCAAGTCAAAAGCCTCCGG
TCGGAGGCTTTTGACTTTCTGCTATGGAGGTCAGGTATGATTTAAATGGTCAGTTAGA
Features (pLannotate 1.2.2; 13 found; start..end, strand, type, name):
     25..466     +  promoter       GAL1 promoter: S. cerevisiae GAL1; inducible promoter, regulated by Gal4
    478..702     +  CDS            E: VEMP_SARS2 - Experimental evidence at protein level: Swiss-Prot protein existence level 1. Plays a central role in virus morphogenesis and assembly. Acts as a viroporin and self-assembles in host membranes forming pentameric protein-lipid pores that allow ion transport. Also plays a role in the induction of apoptosis (By similarity). Regulates the localization of S protein at cis-Golgi, the place of virus budding (PubMed:33229438). May act by slowing down the cell secretory pathway (PubMed:33229438). May interfere with tight-junction stability by interacting with host MPP5. This would result i
    767..939     +  terminator     CYC1 terminator (fragment): S. cerevisiae CYC1; transcription terminator for CYC1
    975..1151    +  promoter       URA3 promoter (fragment): S. cerevisiae URA3
   1152..1955    +  CDS            URA3: orotidine-5'-phosphate decarboxylase, required for uracil biosynthesis; S. cerevisiae URA3; yeast auxotrophic marker, counterselectable with 5-fluoroorotic acid (5-FOA)
   2038..3020    -  rep_origin     2μ ori: yeast 2μ plasmid origin of replication
   3098..3127    +  terminator     T3Te terminator: phage T3 early transcription terminator
   3149..3736    +  rep_origin     ori: high-copy-number ColE1/pMB1/pBR322/pUC origin of replication
   3748..3775    -  terminator     T7Te terminator: phage T7 early transcription terminator
   3799..3990    -  CDS            rop: Rop protein, which maintains plasmids at low copy number; rop
   3991..4851    -  CDS            AmpR: β-lactamase; bla; confers resistance to ampicillin, carbenicillin, and related antibiotics
   4852..4954    -  promoter       cat promoter: promoter of the E. coli cat gene encoding chloramphenicol acetyltransferase
   4955..4986    -  terminator     tonB terminator: bidirectional E. coli tonB-P14 transcription terminator
