[The description below was written by a language model from this plasmid's Addgene catalogue record and pLannotate feature annotations shown in this document.]
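Description:
pGBW-m4046431 is an episomal yeast expression plasmid, also a yeast/E. coli shuttle vector, built to produce the SARS-CoV-2 envelope (E) protein in Saccharomyces cerevisiae. In yeast it replicates from the 2μ origin, which supports multicopy maintenance, and it is selected through the URA3 auxotrophic marker. URA3 complements uracil auxotrophy and can be counterselected with 5-fluoroorotic acid. In bacteria it is propagated from a ColE1/pUC-type origin and selected with ampicillin through the β-lactamase gene, which the annotation shows being driven by a cat promoter. A short rop annotation lies next to AmpR, although the catalogue lists the plasmid as high copy. Phage T3Te and T7Te terminators and a tonB terminator flank the bacterial modules, presumably to insulate them from read-through transcription.

The payload is a synthetic E open reading frame recoded for S. cerevisiae codon usage and based on the NCBI reference protein. It sits between the galactose-inducible, Gal4-regulated GAL1 promoter and a CYC1 terminator fragment. The catalogue states that the backbone supplies a C-terminal thrombin-cleavable 6xHis tag. This tag is not separately annotated in the feature table, but the short gap between the E coding sequence and the terminator is consistent with it. That arrangement would allow metal-affinity purification followed by tag removal. E is a small viroporin that forms pentameric ion-conducting pores in membranes and takes part in virus assembly, so inducible control may help if the protein burdens the host. The stated purpose is simply yeast expression of E, and the record names no further application.
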