Addgene plasmid #145526: pGBW-m4046431
Purpose: Yeast Expression plasmid for SARS-CoV-2 E (envelope)
Depositing lab: Ginkgo Bioworks & Benjie Chen. Depositing organization: Ginkgo Bioworks.
Backbone
  Vector backbone: AmpR; 2u URA3
  Backbone size w/o insert (bp): 4078
  Vector type: Yeast Expression
  Selectable markers: URA3
Growth in bacteria
  Bacterial resistance: Ampicillin, 100 μg/mL
  Growth temperature: 37°C
  Growth strain: DH5alpha
  Copy number: High Copy
Gene/Insert
  Gene/Insert name: SARS-CoV-2 E (envelope) (alt names: envelope protein; E protein)
  Species: S. cerevisiae (budding yeast); Severe acute respiratory syndrome coronavirus 2
  Insert size (bp): 221
  Mutation: Saccharomyces cerevisiae recode 1
  Entrez Gene: E (a.k.a. GU280_gp04)
  Promoter: pGAL1
  Tag / fusion protein: Cleavable thrombin;6xHIS (C terminal on backbone)
  Cloning method: Unknown
Resource information
  A portion of this plasmid was derived from a plasmid made by: GinkgoBioworks
Depositor comments: NCBI Reference Sequence: YP_009724392.1Created by gene synthesis with Not1 site.
How to cite: pGBW-m4046431 was a gift from Ginkgo Bioworks & Benjie Chen (Addgene plasmid # 145526 ; http://n2t.net/addgene:145526 ; RRID:Addgene_145526)
